Addgene plasmid #244624: CL20_mEGFP_FOidr_072
Purpose: Express mEGFP-tagged intrinsically disordered protein (IDR), FOidr_072, derived from human fusion protein HEY1_NCOA2
Depositing lab: Richard Kriwacki. Depositing organization: St. Jude Children's Research Hospital. Publication: Proteome-wide computational analyses reveal links between protein condensate formation and RNA biology. Maiti S, Tripathi S, Baggett DW, Phillips AH, Park CG, Wang J, Wahiduzzaman, Freyaldenhoven WT, Kinger S, Pioso BJ, Bollinger JC, Somjee R, Lang B, Babu MM, Kriwacki RW. Sci Adv. 2025 Dec 5;11(49):eady1420. doi: 10.1126/sciadv.ady1420. Epub 2025 Dec 3. PubMed 41337585.
Backbone
  Vector backbone: CL20
  Vector type: Mammalian Expression
Growth in bacteria
  Bacterial resistance: Ampicillin, 100 μg/mL
  Growth temperature: 37°C
  Growth strain: NEB Stable
  Copy number: High Copy
Gene/Insert
  Gene/Insert name: FOidr_072
  Species: H. sapiens (human)
  Mutation: Unmutated
  Tag / fusion protein: monomeric EGFP (N terminal on insert)
  Cloning method: Restriction Enzyme; 5′ cloning site Unknown (unknown if destroyed)
Terms and licenses: Academic/Nonprofit Terms; Industry Terms: Not Available to Industry
Depositor comments: HEY1_NCOA2_340_706
How to cite: CL20_mEGFP_FOidr_072 was a gift from Richard Kriwacki (Addgene plasmid # 244624 ; http://n2t.net/addgene:244624 ; RRID:Addgene_244624)
