[The description below was written by a language model from this plasmid's Addgene catalogue record and pLannotate feature annotations shown in this document.]
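Description:
CL20_mEGFP_FOidr_072 is an 8.2 kb mammalian expression plasmid built on the CL20 backbone. The catalogue lists it simply as a mammalian expression vector, but the feature table shows the architecture of an HIV-1-derived, self-inactivating lentiviral transfer vector. A CMV enhancer is fused to a truncated 5' LTR to drive transcription of the vector genome. This is followed by the Ψ packaging signal with a partial gag sequence, the cPPT/CTS, the Rev response element, and a ΔU3 3' LTR with a downstream rabbit β-globin polyadenylation signal. Short vif, rev and nef matches are residual viral fragments rather than functional genes. In bacteria the plasmid is maintained through a high-copy ColE1/pUC-type origin and selected with ampicillin via β-lactamase. It was deposited in a recombination-deficient strain, which suits repeat-containing LTR vectors. An SV40 origin and SV40 poly(A) signal, along with lac promoter/operator remnants, also lie in the backbone.

The payload sits between the RRE/cPPT region and the 3' LTR. An internal CMV enhancer and promoter drive an open reading frame in which monomeric EGFP is fused to the N terminus of FOidr_072. This insert is an unmutated intrinsically disordered region taken from the human oncogenic fusion protein HEY1-NCOA2; the depositor comment gives it as residues 340 to 706 of the fusion. The annotation identifies this roughly 1.1 kb segment as NCOA2-derived sequence. No mammalian selection marker is annotated, so expressing cells would be identified by green fluorescence. The construct is intended for expressing the fluorescently tagged IDR in mammalian cells. The associated publication concerns links between protein condensate formation and RNA biology, which suggests use in imaging-based assessment of condensate behaviour.
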