Features (pLannotate 1.2.2; 29 found; start..end, strand, type, name):
    199..254     -  polyA_signal   β-globin poly(A) signal: rabbit β-globin polyadenylation signal (Gil and Proudfoot, 1987)
    340..475     -  LTR            3' LTR (ΔU3) (fragment): self-inactivating 3' long terminal repeat (LTR) from HIV-1
    477..545     -  CDS            nef (fragment): NEF_HV1Z2 - Experimental evidence at protein level: Swiss-Prot protein existence level 1. Extracellular Nef protein targets CD4(+) T-lymphocytes for apoptosis by interacting with CXCR4 surface receptors. From Human immunodeficiency virus type 1 group M subtype D (isolate Z2/CDC-Z34) (HIV-1).
    571..1671    -  CDS            NCOA2 (fragment): NCOA2_HUMAN - Also known as BHLHE75, SRC2, TIF2. Experimental evidence at protein level: Swiss-Prot protein existence level 1. Transcriptional coactivator for steroid receptors and nuclear receptors. Coactivator of the steroid binding domain (AF-2) but not of the modulating N-terminal domain (AF-1). Required with NCOA1 to control energy balance between white and brown adipose tissues. Critical regulator of glucose metabolism regulation, acts as RORA coactivator to specifically modulate G6PC1 expression. Involved in the positive regulation of the transcriptional activity of the glucocorticoid r
   1714..2430    -  CDS            mEGFP: mEGFP is a basic (constitutively fluorescent) green fluorescent protein published in 2002, derived from Aequorea victoria. It has moderate acid sensitivity.
   2444..2481    -  misc_feature   MCS (fragment): multiple cloning site
   2480..2496    -  promoter       tight TRE promoter (fragment): Tet-responsive promoter PTight, consisting of seven tet operator sequences followed by the minimal CMV promoter
   2512..2715    -  promoter       CMV promoter: human cytomegalovirus (CMV) immediate early promoter
   2716..3019    -  enhancer       CMV enhancer: human cytomegalovirus immediate early enhancer
   3087..3103    -  misc_feature   MCS (fragment): multiple cloning site
   3103..3128    -  CDS            Rev (fragment): human immunodeficiency virus 1 (HIV-1) Rev protein; rev; enhances nuclear export of unspliced and incompletely spliced viral mRNAs
   3505..3738    -  misc_feature   RRE: The Rev response element (RRE) of HIV-1 allows for Rev-dependent mRNA export from the nucleus to the cytoplasm.
   3872..3955    -  CDS            vif (fragment): VIF_HV1BR - Experimental evidence at protein level: Swiss-Prot protein existence level 1. Counteracts the innate antiviral activity of host APOBEC3F and APOBEC3G. Forms a complex with host APOBEC3F and APOBEC3G thus preventing the entry of these lethally hypermutating enzymes into progeny virions. Recruits an active E3 ubiquitin ligase complex composed of elongin BC, CUL5, and RBX2 to induce polyubiquitination of APOBEC3G and APOBEC3F. In turn, they are directed to the 26S proteasome for degradation. Vif interaction with APOBEC3G also blocks its cytidine deaminase activity in a proteasome-inde
   4098..4215    -  misc_feature   cPPT/CTS: central polypurine tract and central termination sequence of HIV-1
   4364..4723    -  CDS            HIV-1 gag (fragment): gag protein from human immunodeficiency virus 1; gag
   4707..4832    -  misc_feature   HIV-1 Ψ: packaging signal of human immunodeficiency virus type 1
   4879..5136    -  LTR            5' LTR (truncated): truncated 5' long terminal repeat (LTR) from HIV-1
   5138..5517    -  enhancer       CMV enhancer: human cytomegalovirus immediate early enhancer
   5548..5652    +  promoter       AmpR promoter: bla
   5653..6513    +  CDS            AmpR: β-lactamase; bla; confers resistance to ampicillin, carbenicillin, and related antibiotics
   6684..7272    +  rep_origin     ori: high-copy-number ColE1/pMB1/pBR322/pUC origin of replication
   7455..7509    +  CDS            lacI (fragment): lac repressor; lacI; The lac repressor binds to the lac operator to inhibit transcription in E. coli. This inhibition can be relieved by adding lactose or isopropyl-β-D-thiogalactopyranoside (IPTG).
   7511..7645    -  polyA_signal   SV40 poly(A) signal: SV40 polyadenylation signal
   7665..7800    -  rep_origin     SV40 ori: SV40 origin of replication
   7824..7846    -  promoter       SV40 promoter (fragment): SV40 enhancer and early promoter
   7853..7892    +  CDS            lacI (fragment): lac repressor; lacI; The lac repressor binds to the lac operator to inhibit transcription in E. coli. This inhibition can be relieved by adding lactose or isopropyl-β-D-thiogalactopyranoside (IPTG).
   7905..7926    +  protein_bind   CAP binding site: CAP binding activates transcription in the presence of cAMP. E. coli catabolite activator protein
   7941..7971    +  promoter       lac promoter: promoter for the E. coli lac operon
   7979..7995    +  protein_bind   lac operator: The lac repressor binds to the lac operator to inhibit transcription in E. coli. This inhibition can be relieved by adding lactose or isopropyl-β-D-thiogalactopyranoside (IPTG). lac repressor encoded by lacI
>Addgene plasmid #244624 | CL20_mEGFP_FOidr_072 | addgene full sequence | sequence record 487981 | Addgene NGS Result
AAAAAAAATCTAACCTCAAGTCAAGGCTTTTCTATGGAATAAGGAATGGACAGCAGGGGGCTGTTTCATA
TACTGATGACCTCTTTATAGCCAACCTTTGTTCATGGCAGCCAGCATATGGGCATATGTTGCCAAACTCT
AAACCAAATACTCATTCTGATGTTTTAAATGATTTGCCCTCCCATATGTCCTTCCGAGTGAGAGACACAA
AAAATTCCAACACACTATTGCAATGAAAATAAATTTCCTTTATTAGCCAGAAGTCAGATGCTCAAGGGGC
TTCATGATGTCCCCATAATTTTTGGCAGAGGGAAAAAGATCTGCTAGCTCGAGCAGCTGAAGCTTTATTG
AGGCTTAAGCAGTGGGTTCCCTAGTTAGCCAGAGAGCTCCCAGGCTCAGATCTGGTCTAACCAGAGAGAC
CCAGTACAGGCAAAAAGCAGATCTTGTCTTCTTTGGGAGTGAATTAGCCCTTCCAGTCCCCCCTTTTCTT
TTAAAAAGTGGCTAAGATCTACAGCTGCCTTGTAAGTCATTGGTCTTAAAGGTACCGTAATCTTATCTAG
AACCGGTTCAGCAATATTTCCGTGTTGTGTCTCCCTCCTGCTTAATCATATCCATTCCAGGCAGCTGGTT
TGGGAACAGGTTGCCTCCCCTCAGAGCAGGATCATTAACCTGCTCGGGACCCATGGAGGACAGCCCTGAC
GTAGGCACGGAGGTCACTGAGGTCATGCTGATCTGTCCTGTCATCTGGTTCATGCTGCTCATGCCACCTG
TGTTGGTCGCCATGGACACATTGATGTTCATGTTGTTACTGTACATGCTGGTGTTTGCTTGCTGCCCAAA
GTGTGGTGGGGACTGCTGGGAAAACATGCTGTTTCCGCCCATGTTCCCCTGCGCCCATCCATTTATGTCG
GAGGGGGCCTGATAGGCTGGGTTGGCCTGAGACTGTTGCATCATGGGACTCTGTGTATGTGCCATTCGGG
GTGACATAAGTGGGCTCTGGGGAGTCGTAGCCCCAGTAAAGCCTGGATCAGGTTGCTGACTTATTCCGTA
GTTTGGAGGAAATGGAAACTGCTGTGCATTTGCCTGGGGAATCCGAGGGTTGCTCATAGTTGCTGGGATA
CCACTAGGAGCCACCATGCTTGGTGTCATATTCAACCCTTGTCCTCTCATCATCAAAGTTCGTTGCTGAA
CTTGCTGTTGCTGATGCATTTGTCTCTGTCGAAGATGCTGGTTCAGGATTTCCCTCTGTCTCTGGGCCAG
CATCTGTGCATTAATAGGTGCCTGTGTTGGTACTCCAGGCCTCAGAGTCAAGTTCACATTGGAAACATTG
CTGATTTGATTCATAAGTGGCTGGCGATTCTGCTGTGCTTGGAGGCGATGCTGAAGTTGAAGTCTTAGTT
GATTTGGCTGGTTCTGCACTAGGCCCGTGGGCCTGAGGCCCGGTCTGGGCTGCATACGGAGTGTGGCATA
ACTAGGCCGCTGTCCCATGGTGTGAAAGTTTGGATCTTGCATGGGAGAATAGCTACCCTGGGCCATTTGT
GCCTGAGATGCATACTGCTGTGGGAAAACGGGCGCCTTCTGCTCCAGCATGATGTTGGAATCCTGACTTG
AGAACTGTTCTGGATCTACTGCTTGGCTCTGGCTGACCAGTTCGGGTATTCCTAAGGCTCTCCGGGAAGC
GGCCGCACTTCCCCCGGAGCCTCCGCTTCCGCCCTTGTACAGCTCGTCCATGCCGAGAGTGATCCCGGCG
GCGGTCACGAACTCCAGCAGGACCATGTGATCGCGCTTCTCGTTGGGGTCTTTGCTCAGCTTGGACTGGG
TGCTCAGGTAGTGGTTGTCGGGCAGCAGCACGGGGCCGTCGCCGATGGGGGTGTTCTGCTGGTAGTGGTC
GGCGAGCTGCACGCTGCCGTCCTCGATGTTGTGGCGGATCTTGAAGTTCACCTTGATGCCGTTCTTCTGC
TTGTCGGCCATGATATAGACGTTGTGGCTGTTGTAGTTGTACTCCAGCTTGTGCCCCAGGATGTTGCCGT
CCTCCTTGAAGTCGATGCCCTTCAGCTCGATGCGGTTCACCAGGGTGTCGCCCTCGAACTTCACCTCGGC
GCGGGTCTTGTAGTTGCCGTCGTCCTTGAAGAAGATGGTGCGCTCCTGGACGTAGCCTTCGGGCATGGCG
GACTTGAAGAAGTCGTGCTGCTTCATGTGGTCGGGGTAGCGGCTGAAGCACTGCACGCCGTAGGTCAGGG
TGGTCACGAGGGTGGGCCAGGGCACGGGCAGCTTGCCGGTGGTGCAGATGAACTTCAGGGTCAGCTTGCC
GTAGGTGGCATCGCCCTCGCCCTCGCCGGACACGCTGAACTTGTGGCCGTTTACGTCGCCGTCCAGCTCG
ACCAGGATGGGCACCACCCCGGTGAACAGCTCCTCGCCCTTGCTCACCATGGTGGCGACCGGTGGATCCC
GGGCCCGCGGTACCGTCGACTGCAGAATTCGGTTCACTAAACGAGCCCGGTTCACTAAACGAGCTCTGCT
TATATAGACCTCCCACCGTACACGCCTACCGCCCATTTGCGTCAATGGGGCGGAGTTGTTACGACATTTT
GGAAAGTCCCGTTGATTTTGGTGCCAAAACAAACTCCCATTGACGTCAATGGGGTGGAGACTTGGAAATC
CCCGTGAGTCAAACCGCTATCCACGCCCATTGATGTACTGCCAAAACCGCATCACCATGGTAATAGCGAT
GACTAATACGTAGATGTACTGCCAAGTAGGAAAGTCCCATAAGGTCATGTACTGGGCATAATGCCAGGCG
GGCCATTTACCGTCATTGACGTCAATAGGGGGCGTACTTGGCATATGATACACTTGATGTACTGCCAAGT
GGGCAGTTTACCGTAAATACTCCACCCATTGACGTCAATGGAAAGTCCCTATTGGCGTTACTATGGGAAC
ATACGTCATTATTGACGTCAATGGGCGGGGGTCGTTGGGCGGTCAGCCAGGCGGGCCATTTACCGTAAGT
TATGTAACGCGGAACTCCATATATGGGCTATGAACTAATGACCCCGTAATTGATTACTATTAATAACTAG
CACGCGTTCGAAGCTTGAGCTCGGTCCCCTCGGGGTTGGGAGGTGGGTCTGAAACGATAATGGTGAATAT
CCCTGCCTAACTCTATTCACTATAGAAAGTACAGCAAAAACTATTCTTAAACCTACCAAGCCTCCTACTA
TCATTATGAATAATTTTATATACCACAGCCAATTTGTTATGTTAAACCAATTCCACAAACTTGCCCATTT
ATCTAATTCCAATAATTCTTGTTCATTCTTTTCTTGCTGGTTTTGCGATTCTTCAATTAAGGAGTGTATT
AAGCTTGTGTAATTGTTAATTTCTCTGTCCCACTCCATCCAGGTCGTGTGATTCCAAATCTGTTCCAGAG
ATTTATTACTCCAACTAGCATTCCAAGGCACAGCAGTGGTGCAAATGAGTTTTCCAGAGCAACCCCAAAT
CCCCAGGAGCTGTTGATCCTTTAGGTATCTTTCCACAGCCAGGATTCTTGCCTGGAGCTGCTTGATGCCC
CAGACTGTGAGTTGCAACAGATGCTGTTGCGCCTCAATAGCCCTCAGCAAATTGTTCTGCTGCTGCACTA
TACCAGACAATAATTGTCTGGCCTGTACCGTCAGCGTCATTGACGCTGCGCCCATAGTGCTTCCTGCTGC
TCCCAAGAACCCAAGGAACAAAGCTCCTATTCCCACTGCTCTTTTTTCTCTCTGCACCACTCTTCTCTTT
GCCTTGGTGGGTGCTACTCCTAATGGTTCAATTTTTACTACTTTATATTTATATAATTCACTTCTCCAAT
TGTCCCTCATATCTCCTCCTTATGGTGTTTTACTAAACTTTTCCATGTTCTAATCCTCATCCTGTCTACT
TGCCACACAATCATCACCTGCCATCTGTTTTCCATAATCCCTAATGATCTTTGCTTTTCTTCTTGGCACT
ACTTTTATGTCACTATTATCTTGTATTACTACTGCCCCTTCACCTTTCCAGAGGAGCTTTGCTGGTCCTT
TCCAAAGTGGATTTCTGCTGTCCCTGTAATAAACCCGAAAATTTTGAATTTTTGTAATTTGTTTTTGTAA
TTCTTTAGTTTGTATGTCTGTTGCTATTATGTCTACTATTCTTTCCCCTGCACTGTACCCCCCAATCCCC
CCTTTTCTTTTAAAATTGTGGATGAATACTGCCATTTGTACTGCTGTCTTAAGATGTTCAGCCTGATCTC
TTACCTGTCCTATAATTTTCTTTAATTCTTTATTCATAGATTCTACTACTCCTTGACTTTGGGGATTGTA
GGGAATTTCCAGGTCTGAAGATCCTGCTGCTTGCTGTGCTTTTTTCTTACTTTTGTTTTGCTCTTCCTCT
ATCTTGTCTAAAGCTTCCTTGGTGTCTTTTATCTCTATCCTTTGATGCACACAATAGAGGGTTGCTACTG
TATTATATAATGATCTAAGTTCTTCTGATCCTGTCTGAAGGGATGGTTGTAGCTGTCCCAGTATTTGTCT
ACAGCCTTCTGATGTTTCTAACAGGCCAGTATTAACTGCGAATCGTTCTAGCTCCCTGCTTGCCCATACT
ATATGTTTTAATTTATATTTTTTCTTTCCCCCTGGCCTTAACCGAATTTTTTCCCATCGCGATCTAATTC
TCCCCCGCTTAATACTGACGCTCTCGCACCCATCTCTCTCCTTCTAGCCTCCGCTAGTCAAAATTTTTGG
CGTACTCACCAGTCGCCGCCCCTCGCCTCTTGCCGTGCGCGCTTCAGCAAGCCGAGTCCTGCGTCGAGAG
AGCTCCTCTGGTTTCCCTTTCGCTTTCAAGTCCCTGTTCGGGCGCCACTGCTAGAGATTTTCCACACTGA
CTAAAAGGGTCTGAGGGATCTCTAGTTACCAGAGTCACACAACAGACGGGCACACACTACTTGAAGCACT
CAAGGCAAGCTTTATTGAGGCTTAAGCAGTGGGTTCCCTAGTTAGCCAGAGAGCTCCCAGGCTCAGATCT
GGTCTAACCAGAGAGACCCAGTACAGGCAAAAAGCAGCTGCTTATATGCAGGATCTGAGGGCTCGCCACT
CCCCAGTCCCGCCCAGGCCACGCCTCCCATGGTAATAGCGATGACTAATACGTAGATGTACTGCCAAGTA
GGAAAGTCCCATAAGGTCATGTACTGGGCATAATGCCAGGCGGGCCATTTACCGTCATTGACGTCAATAG
GGGGCGTACTTGGCATATGATACACTTGATGTACTGCCAAGTGGGCAGTTTACCGTAAATACTCCACCCA
TTGACGTCAATGGAAAGTCCCTATTGGCGTTACTATGGGAACATACGTCATTATTGACGTCAATGGGCGG
GGGTCGTTGGGCGGTCAGCCAGGCGGGCCATTTACCGTAAGTTATGTAACGCGGAACTCCATATATGGGC
TATGAACTAATGACCCCGTAATTGATTACTATTAATAACTAGTCAATAATCAATGTCGACCCAGGTGGCA
CTTTTCGGGGAAATGTGCGCGGAACCCCTATTTGTTTATTTTTCTAAATACATTCAAATATGTATCCGCT
CATGAGACAATAACCCTGATAAATGCTTCAATAATATTGAAAAAGGAAGAGTATGAGTATTCAACATTTC
CGTGTCGCCCTTATTCCCTTTTTTGCGGCATTTTGCCTTCCTGTTTTTGCTCACCCAGAAACGCTGGTGA
AAGTAAAAGATGCTGAAGATCAGTTGGGTGCACGAGTGGGTTACATCGAACTGGATCTCAACAGCGGTAA
GATCCTTGAGAGTTTTCGCCCCGAAGAACGTTTTCCAATGATGAGCACTTTTAAAGTTCTGCTATGTGGC
GCGGTATTATCCCGTATTGACGCCGGGCAAGAGCAACTCGGTCGCCGCATACACTATTCTCAGAATGACT
TGGTTGAGTACTCACCAGTCACAGAAAAGCATCTTACGGATGGCATGACAGTAAGAGAATTATGCAGTGC
TGCCATAACCATGAGTGATAACACTGCGGCCAACTTACTTCTGACAACGATCGGAGGACCGAAGGAGCTA
ACCGCTTTTTTGCACAACATGGGGGATCATGTAACTCGCCTTGATCGTTGGGAACCGGAGCTGAATGAAG
CCATACCAAACGACGAGCGTGACACCACGATGCCTGTAGCAATGGCAACAACGTTGCGCAAACTATTAAC
TGGCGAACTACTTACTCTAGCTTCCCGGCAACAATTAATAGACTGGATGGAGGCGGATAAAGTTGCAGGA
CCACTTCTGCGCTCGGCCCTTCCGGCTGGCTGGTTTATTGCTGATAAATCTGGAGCCGGTGAGCGTGGGT
CTCGCGGTATCATTGCAGCACTGGGGCCAGATGGTAAGCCCTCCCGTATCGTAGTTATCTACACGACGGG
GAGTCAGGCAACTATGGATGAACGAAATAGACAGATCGCTGAGATAGGTGCCTCACTGATTAAGCATTGG
TAACTGTCAGACCAAGTTTACTCATATATACTTTAGATTGATTTAAAACTTCATTTTTAATTTAAAAGGA
TCTAGGTGAAGATCCTTTTTGATAATCTCATGACCAAAATCCCTTAACGTGAGTTTTCGTTCCACTGAGC
GTCAGACCCCGTAGAAAAGATCAAAGGATCTTCTTGAGATCCTTTTTTTCTGCGCGTAATCTGCTGCTTG
CAAACAAAAAAACCACCGCTACCAGCGGTGGTTTGTTTGCCGGATCAAGAGCTACCAACTCTTTTTCCGA
AGGTAACTGGCTTCAGCAGAGCGCAGATACCAAATACTGTTCTTCTAGTGTAGCCGTAGTTAGGCCACCA
CTTCAAGAACTCTGTAGCACCGCCTACATACCTCGCTCTGCTAATCCTGTTACCAGTGGCTGCTGCCAGT
GGCGATAAGTCGTGTCTTACCGGGTTGGACTCAAGACGATAGTTACCGGATAAGGCGCAGCGGTCGGGCT
GAACGGGGGGTTCGTGCACACAGCCCAGCTTGGAGCGAACGACCTACACCGAACTGAGATACCTACAGCG
TGAGCTATGAGAAAGCGCCACGCTTCCCGAAGGGAGAAAGGCGGACAGGTATCCGGTAAGCGGCAGGGTC
GGAACAGGAGAGCGCACGAGGGAGCTTCCAGGGGGAAACGCCTGGTATCTTTATAGTCCTGTCGGGTTTC
GCCACCTCTGACTTGAGCGTCGATTTTTGTGATGCTCGTCAGGGGGGCGGAGCCTATGGAAAAACGCCAG
CAACGCGGCCTTTTTACGGTTCCTGGCCTTTTGCTGGCCTTTTGCTCACATGTTCTTTCCTGCGTTATCC
CCTGATTCTGTGGATAACCGTATTACCGCCTTTGAGTGAGCTGATACCGCTCGCCGCAGCCGAACGACCG
AGCGCAGCGAGTCAGTGAGCGAGGAAGCGGAAGAGCGCCCAATACGCAAACCGCCTCTCCCCGCGCGTTG
GCCGATTCATTAATGCAGCGGATCCAGACATGATAAGATACATTGATGAGTTTGGACAAACCACAACTAG
AATGCAGTGAAAAAAATGCTTTATTTGTGAAATTTGTGATGCTATTGCTTTATTTGTAACCATTATAAGC
TGCAATAAACAAGTTAGCTTTTTGCAAAAGCCTAGGCCTCCAAAAAAGCCTCCTCACTACTTCTGGAATA
GCTCAGAGGCCGAGGCGGCCTCGGCCTCTGCATAAATAAAAAAAATTAGTCAGCCATGGGGCGGAGAATG
GGCGGAACTGGGCGGAGTTAGGGGCGGGATGGGCGGAGTTAGGGGCGGGACTATGGTTGCTGACTAATTG
AGATGCGGATCCGCTGGCACGACAGGTTTCCCGACTGGAAAGCGGGCAGTGAGCGCAACGCAATTAATGT
GAGTTAGCTCACTCATTAGGCACCCCAGGCTTTACACTTTATGCTTCCGGCTCGTATGTTGTGTGGAATT
GTGAGCGGATAACAATTTCACACAGGAAACAGCTATGACCATGATTACGCCAAGCTTGGGCTGCAGGTCG
AGGGATCTCCATAAGAGAAGAGGGACAGCTATGACTGGGAGTAGTCAGGAGAGGAGGAAAAATCTGGCTA
GTAAAACATGTAAGGAAAATTTTAGGGATGTTAAAGAAAAAAATAACACAAAACAAAATAT
